>Addgene plasmid #203988 | pMRMTK-clo18 | addgene full sequence | sequence record 405084 | Addgene NGS Result
GCCACACCCGGCGGATGCCAGGGCCGGAAGCCGCAGTATCCATCCAACGAGGAATTCGTCATTACGAGAC
CTCACACTGGCTCACCTTCGGGTGGGCCTTTCTGCGTTTATACCTAGGAGTCAAAATTACTCCCCGCCCT
GCCACTCATCGCAGTACTGTTGTAATTCATTAAGCATTCTACCGACATGGAAGCCATCACAAACGGCATG
ATGAACCTGAATCGCCAGCGGCATCAGCACCTTGTCGCCTTGCGTATAATATTTGCCCATGGTGAAAACG
GGGGCGAAGAAGTTGTCCATATTGGCCACGTTTAAATCAAAACTGGTGAAACTCACCCAGGGATTGGCTG
AGACGAAAAACATATTCTCAATAAACCCTTTAGGGAAATAGGCCAGGTTTTCACCGTAACACGCCACATC
TTGCGAATATATGTGTAGAAACTGCCGGAAATCGTCGTGGTATTCACTCCAGAGCGATGAAAACGTTTCA
GTTTGCTCATGGAAAACGGTGTAACAAGGGTGAACACTATCCCATATCACCAGCTCACCGTCTTTCATTG
CCATACGGAATTCCGGATGAGCATTCATCAGGCGGGCAAGAATGTGAATAAAGGCCGGATAAAACTTGTG
CTTATTTTTCTTTACGGTCTTTAAAAAGGCCGTAATATCCAGCTGAACGGTCTGGTTATAGGTACATTGA
GCAACTGACTGAAATGCCTCAAAATGTTCTTTACGATGCCATTGGGATATATCAACGGTGGTATATCCAG
TGATTTTTTTCTCCATTTTAGCTTCCTTAGCTCCTGAAAATCTCGATAACTCAAAAAATACGCCCGGTAG
TGATCTTATTTCATTATGGTGAAAGTTGGAACCTCTTACGTGCCGATCAGTCAATTCGAGGGGGATCAAT
TCCGTTTTCCGCTGCATAACCCTGCTTCGGGGTCATTATAGCGATTTTTTCGGTATATCCATCCTTTTTC
GCACGATATACAGGATTTTGCCAAAGGGTTCGTGTAGACTTTCCTTGGTGTATCCAACGGCGTCAGCCGG
GCAGGATAGGTGAAGTAGGCCCACCCGCGAGCGGGTGTTCCTTCTTCACTGTCCCTTATTCGCACCTGGC
GGTGCTCAACGGGAATCCTGCTCTGCGAGGCTGGCCGGCTACCGCCGGCGTAACAGATGAGGGCAAGCGG
ATGGCTGATGAAACCAAGCCAACCAGGAAGGGCAGCCCACCTATCACGGAATTGATCCGGCCACGATGCG
TCCGGCGTAGAGGATCTGAAGATCAGCAGTTCAACCTGTTGATAGTACGTACTAAGCTCTCATGTTTCAC
GTACTAAGCTCTCATGTTTAACGTACTAAGCTCTCATGTTTAACGAACTAAACCCTCATGGCTAACGTAC
TAAGCTCTCATGGCTAACGTACTAAGCTCTCATGTTTCACGTACTAAGCTCTCATGTTTGAACAATAAAA
TTAATATAAATCAGCAACTTAAATAGCCTCTAAGGTTTTAAGTTTTATAAGAAAAAAAAGAATATATAAG
GCTTTTAAAGCTTTTAAGGTTTAACGGTTGTGGACAACAAGCCAGGGATGTAACGCACTGAGAAGCCCTT
AGAGCCTCTCAAAGCAATTTTGAGTGACACAGGAACACTTAACGGCTGACATGGGGGTCTCGGAGAAATG
TGATCCATATCACATATTGCCTGCGGCCGTCGCGCCGCAAGGCAGGGCTGCAAGGCCCGATTTACAAGGG
GTGGCGCCGTGATGGCATTTTTTTTTGGAAAACCCCTAAAGCAACGTGCAAACCCGACGATAACCATTAC
GAAGGTTCTCTAG
Features (pLannotate 1.2.2; 6 found; start..end, strand, type, name):
     79..106     +  terminator     T7Te terminator: phage T7 early transcription terminator
    127..786     -  CDS            CmR: chloramphenicol acetyltransferase; cat; confers resistance to chloramphenicol
    787..889     -  promoter       cat promoter: promoter of the E. coli cat gene encoding chloramphenicol acetyltransferase
   1049..1158    +  oriT           oriT: incP origin of transfer
   1191..1236    +  CDS            traJ (fragment): oriT-recognizing protein; traJ
   1273..1661    +  rep_origin     R6K γ ori: γ replication origin from E. coli plasmid R6K; requires the R6K initiator protein pi for replication
