[The description below was written by a language model from this plasmid's Addgene catalogue record and pLannotate feature annotations shown in this document.]
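Description:
pMRMTK-clo18 is a small (about 1.8 kb) cloning, or part-storage, plasmid from a Modular Cloning (MoClo) toolkit built for engineering bacteria of the maize root microbiome. Although it is catalogued as a plant expression vector, every annotated element is bacterial, which fits the toolkit's focus on plant-associated bacteria rather than expression in plant cells. The roughly 1.6 kb backbone is minimal. It has an R6K γ origin of replication, which works only when the pi initiator protein is supplied in trans, so the plasmid must be maintained in a pir-carrying E. coli host such as the Pir1 strain listed. It is recorded as low copy. Selection is by chloramphenicol, through a chloramphenicol acetyltransferase gene driven by its native cat promoter. An incP origin of transfer with an adjacent traJ fragment would allow conjugative mobilization if transfer functions are provided by a helper or donor strain. A T7Te transcription terminator is also annotated, close to the 3' end of the resistance gene.

The payload is a 225 bp insert named Ppu ES2, which the record also lists as the promoter, suggesting a regulatory or expression part. The record does not otherwise define its origin or function, and the automated feature table does not annotate it. It presumably lies in the unannotated sequence outside the backbone elements. The insert is flanked by BsaI sites that are retained after cloning, so the part can be released by Golden Gate digestion and assembled with other toolkit modules into higher-order constructs. The plasmid thus serves as a stock source of the Ppu ES2 part for modular assembly rather than as a finished expression vector.
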