Addgene plasmid #203988: pMRMTK-clo18
Purpose: Cloning plasmid containing the Ppu ES2 insert with a chloramphenicol resistance marker
Depositing lab: Nathan Crook. Depositing organization: North Carolina State University. Publication: Engineering the Maize Root Microbiome: A Rapid MoClo Toolkit and Identification of Potential Bacterial Chassis for Studying Plant-Microbe Interactions. van Schaik J, Li Z, Cheadle J, Crook N. ACS Synth Biol. 2023 Oct 20;12(10):3030-3040. doi: 10.1021/acssynbio.3c00371. Epub 2023 Sep 15. PubMed 37712562.
Backbone
  Vector backbone: R6Kγ origin of replication, oriT & chloramphenicol resistance gene
  Backbone size w/o insert (bp): 1607
  Total vector size (bp): 1832
  Vector type: Plant Expression
Growth in bacteria
  Bacterial resistance: Chloramphenicol, 25 μg/mL
  Growth temperature: 37°C
  Growth strain: Pir1
  Copy number: Low Copy
Gene/Insert
  Gene/Insert name: Ppu ES2
  Insert size (bp): 225
  Promoter: Ppu ES2
  Cloning method: Restriction Enzyme; 5′ cloning site BsaI (not destroyed); 3′ cloning site BsaI (not destroyed)
  Sequencing primers: 5′ gtaacgcactgagaagcccttagag; 3′ CCTGCCACTCATCGCAGTACTG
Terms and licenses: Academic/Nonprofit Terms; Industry Terms: Not Available to Industry
Depositor comments: Please visit https://www.biorxiv.org/content/10.1101/2023.06.05.543168v1 for bioRxiv preprint.
How to cite: pMRMTK-clo18 was a gift from Nathan Crook (Addgene plasmid # 203988 ; http://n2t.net/addgene:203988 ; RRID:Addgene_203988)
